Addgene plasmid #101671: pAB168
Purpose: Opto-T7RNAP*(563-F1), equal expr.
Depositing lab: Mustafa Khammash. Depositing organization: ETH Zurich (Swiss Federal Institute of Technology). Publication: Dynamic Blue Light-Inducible T7 RNA Polymerases (Opto-T7RNAPs) for Precise Spatiotemporal Gene Expression Control. Baumschlager A, Aoki SK, Khammash M. ACS Synth Biol. 2017 Nov 17;6(11):2157-2167. doi: 10.1021/acssynbio.7b00169. Epub 2017 Oct 18. PubMed 29045151.
Backbone
  Vector backbone: pSC101
  Vector type: Bacterial Expression, Synthetic Biology
Growth in bacteria
  Bacterial resistance: Chloramphenicol, 25 μg/mL
  Growth temperature: 37°C
  Growth strain: DH5alpha
  Copy number: Low Copy
Gene/Insert
  Gene/Insert name: Opto-T7RNAP*(563-F1), equal expr.
Terms and licenses: Academic/Nonprofit Terms; Industry Terms: Not Available to Industry
How to cite: pAB168 was a gift from Mustafa Khammash (Addgene plasmid # 101671 ; http://n2t.net/addgene:101671 ; RRID:Addgene_101671)
