[The description below was written by a language model from this plasmid's Addgene catalogue record and pLannotate feature annotations shown in this document.]
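Description:
pAB168 is a low-copy bacterial expression plasmid built on a pSC101 backbone for synthetic biology work in E. coli. It replicates from the pSC101 origin with its cognate Rep101 (RepA) initiator protein. Selection is by chloramphenicol, through a cat gene driven by its own promoter and followed by a lambda t0 terminator. The sequenced record is 7,278 nt.

The payload is Opto-T7RNAP*(563-F1), a blue light-inducible split T7 RNA polymerase encoded as two separate transcription units in the same orientation. In the first, an araBAD promoter fragment drives the N-terminal portion of T7 RNA polymerase fused at its C-terminal end to nMagHigh1. In the second, another araBAD promoter fragment drives pMagFast2 fused upstream of the C-terminal polymerase portion. Each unit ends in an rrnB T1 terminator. The "563" in the name appears to denote the split position, which is consistent with the length of the annotated N-terminal fragment. nMagHigh1 and pMagFast2 are the complementary "Magnet" photoreceptor domains engineered from Neurospora crassa Vivid. They heterodimerize rapidly under blue light, and the pMagFast2 variant gives fast switch-off kinetics. Light should therefore bring the two polymerase halves together to restore transcription from T7 promoters, with activity falling when illumination stops.

"Equal expr." fits the use of matching araBAD promoter fragments for both halves. No araC gene is annotated, and the record does not explain the asterisk in the name or how the promoters are regulated. The plasmid is intended for dynamic, spatiotemporally precise optical control of T7 promoter-driven genes, which would have to be supplied on a separate construct.
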