Features (pLannotate 1.2.2; 13 found; start..end, strand, type, name):
      7..78      +  promoter       araBAD promoter (fragment): araBAD; promoter of the L-arabinose operon of E. coli; the araC regulatory gene is transcribed in the opposite direction (Guzman et al., 1995)
    109..1797    +  CDS            RPOL_BPT7 (fragment): Experimental evidence at protein level: Swiss-Prot protein existence level 1. Highly processive DNA-dependent RNA polymerase that catalyzes the transcription of class II and class III viral genes. Recognizes a specific promoter sequence and enters first into an 'abortive phase' where very short transcripts are synthesized and released before proceeding to the processive transcription of long RNA chains. Unwinds the double-stranded DNA to expose the coding strand for templating. Participates in the initiation of viral DNA replication presumably by making primers accessible to the DNA polymerase
   1813..2262    +  CDS            nMagHigh1: "negative Magnet" variant of an N-terminally truncated Vivid (VVD) blue light photoreceptor from Neurospora crassa (Kawano et al., 2015) rapidly heterodimerizes with pMag or pMagFast2 upon blue light irradiation
   2278..2364    +  terminator     rrnB T1 terminator: Escherichia coli rrnB; transcription terminator T1 from the E. coli rrnB gene
   2860..2931    +  promoter       araBAD promoter (fragment): araBAD; promoter of the L-arabinose operon of E. coli; the araC regulatory gene is transcribed in the opposite direction (Guzman et al., 1995)
   2963..3409    +  CDS            pMagFast2: "positive Magnet" variant of an N-terminally truncated Vivid (VVD) blue light photoreceptor from Neurospora crassa (Kawano et al., 2015) rapidly heterodimerizes with nMagHigh1 upon blue light irradiation to form a complex with fast switch-off kinetics
   3425..4384    +  CDS            RPOL_BPT7 (fragment): Experimental evidence at protein level: Swiss-Prot protein existence level 1. Highly processive DNA-dependent RNA polymerase that catalyzes the transcription of class II and class III viral genes. Recognizes a specific promoter sequence and enters first into an 'abortive phase' where very short transcripts are synthesized and released before proceeding to the processive transcription of long RNA chains. Unwinds the double-stranded DNA to expose the coding strand for templating. Participates in the initiation of viral DNA replication presumably by making primers accessible to the DNA polymerase
   4399..4485    +  terminator     rrnB T1 terminator: Escherichia coli rrnB; transcription terminator T1 from the E. coli rrnB gene
   4666..5616    -  CDS            Rep101: RepA protein needed for replication with the pSC101 origin; rep101
   5664..5886    -  rep_origin     pSC101 ori: low-copy replication origin that requires the Rep101 protein
   6378..6472    -  terminator     lambda t0 terminator: transcription terminator from phage lambda
   6496..7152    -  CDS            cat: CAT_ECOLX - Experimental evidence at protein level: Swiss-Prot protein existence level 1. This enzyme is an effector of chloramphenicol resistance in bacteria. From Escherichia coli. This protein is used as a marker in many commonly used cloning vectors, such as pACYC184.
   7153..7255    -  promoter       cat promoter: promoter of the E. coli cat gene encoding chloramphenicol acetyltransferase
>Addgene plasmid #101671 | pAB168 | addgene full sequence | sequence record 372244 | Addgene NGS Result
GACGTCTAGCATTTTTATCCATAAGATTAGCGGATCCTACCTGACGCTTTTTATCGCAACTCTCTACTGT
TTCTCCATACCCGTTTTTTTGGAAGGAGGTAAAGATCTATGAACACGATTAACATCGCTAAGAACGACTT
CTCTGACATCGAACTGGCTGCTATCCCGTTCAACACTCTGGCTGACCATTACGGTGAGCGTTTAGCTCGC
GAACAGTTGGCCCTTGAGCATGAGTCTTACGAGATGGGTGAAGCACGCTTCCGCAAGATGTTTGAGCGTC
AACTTAAAGCTGGTGAGGTTGCGGATAACGCTGCCGCCAAGCCTCTCATCACTACCCTACTCCCTAAGAT
GATTGCACGCATCAACGACTGGTTTGAGGAAGTGAAAGCTAAGCGCGGCAAGCGCCCGACAGCCTTCCAG
TTCCTGCAAGAAATCAAGCCGGAAGCCGTAGCGTACATCACCATTAAGACCACTCTGGCTTGCCTAACCA
GTGCTGACAATACAACCGTTCAGGCTGTAGCAAGCGCAATCGGTCGGGCCATTGAGGACGAGGCTCGCTT
CGGTCGTATCCGTGACCTTGAAGCTAAGCACTTCAAGAAAAACGTTGAGGAACAACTCAACAAGCGCGTA
GGGCACGTCTACAAGAAAGCATTTATGCAAGTTGTCGAGGCTGACATGCTCTCTAAGGGTCTACTCGGTG
GCGAGGCGTGGTCTTCGTGGCATAAGGAAGACTCTATTCATGTAGGAGTACGCTGCATCGAGATGCTCAT
TGAGTCAACCGGAATGGTTAGCTTACACCGCCAAAATGCTGGCGTAGTAGGTCAAGACTCTGAGACTATC
GAACTCGCACCTGAATACGCTGAGGCTATCGCAACCCGTGCAGGTGCGCTGGCTGGCATCTCTCCGATGT
TCCAACCTTGCGTAGTTCCTCCTAAGCCGTGGACTGGCATTACTGGTGGTGGCTATTGGGCTAACGGTCG
TCGTCCTCTGGCGCTGGTGCGTACTCACAGTAAGAAAGCACTGATGCGCTACGAAGACGTTTACATGCCT
GAGGTGTACAAAGCGATTAACATTGCGCAAAACACCGCATGGAAAATCAACAAGAAAGTCCTAGCGGTCG
CCAACGTAATCACCAAGTGGAAGCATTGTCCGGTCGAGGACATCCCTGCGATTGAGCGTGAAGAACTCCC
GATGAAACCGGAAGACATCGACATGAATCCTGAGGCTCTCACCGCGTGGAAACGTGCTGCCGCTGCTGTG
TACCGCAAGGACAAGGCTCGCAAGTCTCGCCGTATCAGCCTTGAGTTCATGCTTGAGCAAGCCAATAAGT
TTGCTAACCATAAGGCCATCTGGTTCCCTTACAACATGGACTGGCGCGGTCGTGTTTACGCTGTGTCAAT
GTTCAACCCGCAAGGTAACGATATGACCAAAGGACTGCTTACGCTGGCGAAAGGTAAACCAATCGGTAAG
GAAGGTTACTACTGGCTGAAAATCCACGGTGCAAACTGTGCGGGTGTCGATAAGGTTCCGTTCCCTGAGC
GCATCAAGTTCATTGAGGAAAACCACGAGAACATCATGGCTTGCGCTAAGTCTCCACTGGAGAACACTTG
GTGGGCTGAGCAAGATTCTCCGTTCTGCTTCCTTGCGTTCTGCTTTGAGTACGCTGGGGTACAGCACCAC
GGCCTGAGCTATAACTGCTCCCTTCCGCTGGCGTTTGACGGGTCTTGCTCTGGCATCCAGCACTTCTCCG
CGATGCTCCGAGATGAGGTAGGTGGTCGCGCGGTTAACTTGCTTCCTGGCGGTTCTGGAGGTCACACTCT
TTACGCCCCTGGAGGATACGACATTATGGGATATTTGGATCAGATTGGGAACCGCCCAAACCCTCAGGTC
GAACTGGGGCCTGTGGACACGTCATGTGCCCTGATCCTGTGCGATCTGAAGCAAAAGGACACTCCGATCG
TCTACGCCTCGGAAGCCTTCTTGTATATGACCGGATACAGCAATGCAGAGGTGCTCGGCAGGAACTGCAG
ATTCCTGCAGTCCCCCGACGGGATGGTGAAACCAAAGTCGACTCGCAAATATGTGGACTCGAACACGATC
AACACCATCCGGAAGGCCATCGACCGGAACGCCGAGGTCCAGGTGGAGGTGGTCAACTTTAAGAAGAACG
GCCAGCGGTTCGTGAACTTTCTGACCATCATTCCGGTCCGGGATGAAACCGGAGAGTACAGATACTCCAT
GGGATTCCAGTGCGAAACCGAATAACCTAGGAGGCATCAAATAAAACGAAAGGCTCAGTCGAAAGACTGG
GCCTTTCGTTTTATCTGTTGTTTGTCGGTGAACGCTCTCCTGAGTAGGACAAATCCGCCGCCCTAGACCT
AGCTGCAGCTAGGGTACGGGTTTTGCTGCCCGCAAACGGGCTGTTCTGGTGTTGCTAGTTTGTTATCAGA
ATCGCAGATCCGGCTTCAGCCGGTTTGCCGGCTGAAAGCGCTATTTCTTCCAGAATTGCCATGATTTTTT
CCCCACGGGAGGCGTCACTGGCTCCCGTGTTGTCGGCAGCTTTGATTCGATAAGCAGCATCGCCTGTTTC
AGGCTGTCTATGTGTGACTGTTGAGCTGTAACAAGTTGTCTCAGGTGTTCAATTTCATGTTCTAGTTGCT
TTGTTTTACTGGTTTCACCTGTTCTATTAGGTGTTACATGCTGTTCATCTGTTACATTGTCGATCTGTTC
ATGGTGAACAGCTTTGAATGCACCAAAAACTCGTAAAAGCTCTGATGTATCTATCTTTTTTACACCGTTT
TCATCTGTGCATGCGCCGATCAACGTCTCATTTTCGCCAGATATCGGCGCGCCGCTTCGTAGCATTTTTA
TCCATAAGATTAGCGGATCCTACCTGACGCTTTTTATCGCAACTCTCTACTGTTTCTCCATACCCGTTTT
TTTGGAAGGAGGTAAAATGCATACTCTTTACGCCCCTGGAGGATACGACATTATGGGATATTTGCGGCAG
ATTAGGAACCGCCCAAACCCTCAGGTCGAACTGGGGCCTGTGGACACGTCATGTGCCCTGATCCTGTGCG
ATCTGAAGCAAAAGGACACTCCGGTGGTCTACGCCTCGGAAGCCTTCTTGTATATGACCGGATACAGCAA
TGCAGAGGTGCTCGGCAGGAACTGCAGATTCCTGCAGTCCCCCGACGGGATGGTGAAACCAAAGTCGACT
CGCAAATATGTGGACTCGAACACGATCAACACCATGCGGAAGGCCATCGACCGGAACGCCGAGGTCCAGG
TGGAGGTGGTCAACTTTAAGAAGAACGGCCAGCGGTTCGTGAACTTTCTGACCATGATTCCGGTCCGGGA
TGAAACCGGAGAGTACAGATACTCCATGGGATTCCAGTGCGAAACCGAAGGCGGTTCTGGAGGTAGTGAA
ACCGTTCAGGACATCTACGGGATTGTTGCTAAGAAAGTCAACGAGATTCTACAAGCAGACGCAATCAATG
GGACCGATAACGAAGTAGTTACCGTGACCGATGAGAACACTGGTGAAATCTCTGAGAAAGTCAAGCTGGG
CACTAAGGCACTGGCTGGTCAATGGCTGGCTTACGGTGTTACTCGCAGTGTGACTAAGAGTTCAGTCATG
ACGCTGGCTTACGGGTCCAAAGAGTTCGGCTTCCGTCAACAAGTGCTGGAAGATACCATTCAGCCAGCTA
TTGATTCCGGCAAGGGTCTGATGTTCACTCAGCCGAATCAGGCTGCTGGATACATGGCTAAGCTGATTTG
GGAATCTGTGAGCGTGACGGTGGTAGCTGCGGTTGAAGCAATGAACTGGCTTAAGTCTGCTGCTAAGCTG
CTGGCTGCTGAGGTCAAAGATAAGAAGACTGGAGAGATTCTTCGCAAGCGTTGCGCTGTGCATTGGGTAA
CTCCTGATGGTTTCCCTGTGTGGCAGGAATACAAGAAGCCTATTCAGACGCGCTTGAACCTGATGTTCCT
CGGTCAGTTCCGCTTACAGCCTACCATTAACACCAACAAAGATAGCGAGATTGATGCACACAAACAGGAG
TCTGGTATCGCTCCTAACTTTGTACACAGCCAAGACGGTAGCCACCTTCGTAAGACTGTAGTGTGGGCAC
ACGAGAAGTACGGAATCGAATCTTTTGCACTGATTCACGACTCCTTCGGTACCATTCCGGCTGACGCTGC
GAACCTGTTCAAAGCAGTGCGCGAAACTATGGTTGACACATATGAGTCTTGTGATGTACTGGCTGATTTC
TACGACCAGTTCGCTGACCAGTTGCACGAGTCTCAATTGGACAAAATGCCAGCACTTCCGGCTAAAGGTA
ACTTGAACCTCCGTGACATCTTAGAGTCGGACTTCGCGTTCGCGTAATCTAGAGGCATCAAATAAAACGA
AAGGCTCAGTCGAAAGACTGGGCCTTTCGTTTTATCTGTTGTTTGTCGGTGAACGCTCTCCTGAGTAGGA
CAAATCCGCCGCCCTAGACCTAGCTGCAGCTAGGGTACGGGTTTTGCTGCCCGCAAACGGGCTGTTCTGG
TGTTGCTAGGATCCATATGGACAGTTTTCCCTTTGATATGTAACGGTGAACAGTTGTTCTACTTTTGTTT
GTTAGTCTTGATGCTTCACTGATAGATACAAGAGCCATAAGAACCTCAGATCCTTCCGTATTTAGCCAGT
ATGTTCTCTAGTGTGGTTCGTTGTTTTTGCGTGAGCCATGAGAACGAACCATTGAGATCATACTTACTTT
GCATGTCACTCAAAAATTTTGCCTCAAAACTGGTGAGCTGAATTTTTGCAGTTAAAGCATCGTGTAGTGT
TTTTCTTAGTCCGTTATGTAGGTAGGAATCTGATGTAATGGTTGTTGGTATTTTGTCACCATTCATTTTT
ATCTGGTTGTTCTCAAGTTCGGTTACGAGATCCATTTGTCTATCTAGTTCAACTTGGAAAATCAACGTAT
CAGTCGGGCGGCCTCGCTTATCAACCACCAATTTCATATTGCTGTAAGTGTTTAAATCTTTACTTATTGG
TTTCAAAACCCATTGGTTAAGCCTTTTAAACTCATGGTAGTTATTTTCAAGCATTAACATGAACTTAAAT
TCATCAAGGCTAATCTCTATATTTGCCTTGTGAGTTTTCTTTTGTGTTAGTTCTTTTAATAACCACTCAT
AAATCCTCATAGAGTATTTGTTTTCAAAAGACTTAACATGTTCCAGATTATATTTTATGAATTTTTTTAA
CTGGAAAAGATAAGGCAATATCTCTTCACTAAAAACTAATTCTAATTTTTCGCTTGAGAACTTGGCATAG
TTTGTCCACTGGAAAATCTCAAAGCCTTTAACCAAAGGATTCCTGATTTCCACAGTTCTCGTCATCAGCT
CTCTGGTTGCTTTAGCTAATACACCATAAGCATTTTCCCTACTGATGTTCATCATCTGAGCGTATTGGTT
ATAAGTGAACGATACCGTCCGTTCTTTCCTTGTAGGGTTTTCAATCGTGGGGTTGAGTAGTGCCACACAG
CATAAAATTAGCTTGGTTTCATGCTCCGTTAAGTCATAGCGACTAATCGCTAGTTCATTTGCTTTGAAAA
CAACTAATTCAGACATACATCTCAATTGGTCTAGGTGATTTTAATCACTATACCAATTGAGATGGGCTAG
TCAATGATAATTACTAGTCCTTTTCCTTTGAGTTGTGGGTATCTGTAAATTCTGCTAGACCTTTGCTGGA
AAACTTGTAAATTCTGCTAGACCCTCTGTAAATTCCGCTAGACCTTTGTGTGTTTTTTTTGTTTATATTC
AAGTGGTTATAATTTATAGAATAAAGAAAGAATAAAAAAAGATAAAAAGAATAGATCCCAGCCCTGTGTA
TAACTCACTACTTTAGTCAGTTCCGCAGTATTACAAAAGGATGTCGCAAACGCTGTTTGCTCCTCTACAA
AACAGACCTTAAAACCCTAAAGGCTTAAGTAGCACCCTCGCAAGCTCGGGCAAATCGCTGAATATTCCTT
TTGTCTCCGACCATCAGGCACCTGAGTCGCTGTCTTTTTCGTGACATTCAGTTCGCTGCGCTCACGGCTC
TGGCAGTGAATGGGGGTAAATGGCACTACAGGCGCCTTTTATGGATTCATGCAAGGAAACTACCCATAAT
ACAAGAAAAGCCCGTCACGGGCTTCTCAGGGCGTTTTATGGCGGGTCTGCTATGTGGTGCTATCTGACTT
TTTGCTGTTCAGCAGTTCCTGCCCTCTGATTTTCCAGTCTGACCACTTCGGATTATCCCGTGACAGGTCA
TTCAGACTGGCTAATGCACCCAGTAAGGCAGCGGTATCATCAACAGGCTTACCCGTCTTACTGTCCCTAG
TGCTTGGATTCTCACCAATAAAAAACGCCCGGCGGCAACCGAGCGTTCTGAACAAATCCAGATGGAGTTC
TGAGGTCATTACTGGATCTATCAACAGGAGTCCAAGCGAGCTCGATATCAAATTACGCCCCGCCCTGCCA
CTCATCGCAGTACTGTTGTAATTCATTAAGCATTCTGCCGACATGGAAGCCATCACAAACGGCATGATGA
ACCTGAATCGCCAGCGGCATCAGCACCTTGTCGCCTTGCGTATAATATTTGCCCATGGTGAAAACGGGGG
CGAAGAAGTTGTCCATATTGGCCACGTTTAAATCAAAACTGGTGAAACTCACCCAGGGATTGGCTGAGAC
GAAAAACATATTCTCAATAAACCCTTTAGGGAAATAGGCCAGGTTTTCACCGTAACACGCCACATCTTGC
GAATATATGTGTAGAAACTGCCGGAAATCGTCGTGGTATTCACTCCAGAGCGATGAAAACGTTTCAGTTT
GCTCATGGAAAACGGTGTAACAAGGGTGAACACTATCCCATATCACCAGCTCACCGTCTTTCATTGCCAT
ACGAAATTCCGGATGAGCATTCATCAGGCGGGCAAGAATGTGAATAAAGGCCGGATAAAACTTGTGCTTA
TTTTTCTTTACGGTCTTTAAAAAGGCCGTAATATCCAGCTGAACGGTCTGGTTATAGGTACATTGAGCAA
CTGACTGAAATGCCTCAAAATGTTCTTTACGATGCCATTGGGATATATCAACGGTGGTATATCCAGTGAT
TTTTTTCTCCATTTTAGCTTCCTTAGCTCCTGAAAATCTCGATAACTCAAAAAATACGCCCGGTAGTGAT
CTTATTTCATTATGGTGAAAGTTGGAACCTCTTACGTGCCGATCAACGTCTCATTTTCGCCAGATATC
